>Addgene plasmid #163656 | SSF-GFP | addgene full sequence | sequence record 322782 | Addgene NGS Result
AACCGTATTACCGCCATGCATTAGTTATTAATAGTAATCAATTACGGGGTCATTAGTTCATAGCCCATAT
ATGGAGTTCCGCGTTACATAACTTACGGTAAATGGCCCGCCTGGCTGACCGCCCAACGACCCCCGCCCAT
TGACGTCAATAATGACGTATGTTCCCATAGTAACGCCAATAGGGACTTTCCATTGACGTCAATGGGTGGA
GTATTTACGGTAAACTGCCCACTTGGCAGTACATCAAGTGTATCATATGCCAAGTACGCCCCCTATTGAC
GTCAATGACGGTAAATGGCCCGCCTGGCATTATGCCCAGTACATGACCTTATGGGACTTTCCTACTTGGC
AGTACATCTACGTATTAGTCATCGCTATTACCATGGTGATGCGGTTTTGGCAGTACATCAATGGGCGTGG
ATAGCGGTTTGACTCACGGGGATTTCCAAGTCTCCACCCCATTGACGTCAATGGGAGTTTGTTTTGGCAC
CAAAATCAACGGGACTTTCCAAAATGTCGTAACAACTCCGCCCCATTGACGCAAATGGGCGGTAGGCGTG
TACGGTGGGAGGTCTATATAAGCAGAGCTGGTTTAGTGAACCGTCAGATCCGCTAGCGCTACCGGACTCA
GATCTCGAGGCCACCATGATTCACACCAACCTGAAGAAAAAGTTCAGCTGCTGCGTCCTGGTCTTTCTTC
TGTTTGCAGTCATCTGTGTGTGGAAGGAAAAGTGTAAAGGGGTAGAACCAAAAACTGAGTGTGAGAGACT
GGCAGGAACCGAGTCTCCAGTGAGGGAGGAGCCAGGAGAGGACTTCCCTGCAGCACGTCGCTTATATTGG
GATGACCTGAAGAGAAAGTTGTCGGAGAAACTGGACAGCACAGACTTCACCAGCACCATCAAGCTGCTGA
ATGAAAATTCATATGTCCCTCGTGAGGCTGGATCTCAAAAAGATGAAAATCTTGCGTTGTATGTTGAAAA
TCAATTTCGTGAATTTAAACTCAGCAAAGTCTGGCGTGATCAACATTTTGTTAAGATTCAGGTCAAAGAC
AGCGCTCAAAACTCGGTGATCATAGTTGATAAGAACGGTAGACTTGTTTACCTGGTGGAGAATCCTGGGG
GTTATGTGGCGTATAGTAAGGCTGCAACAGTTACTGGTAAACTGGTCCATGCTAATTTTGGTACTAAAAA
AGATTTTGAGGATTTATACACTCCTGTGAATGGATCTATAGTGATTGTCAGAGCAGGGAAAATCACCTTT
GCAGAAAAGGTTGCAAATGCTGAAAGCTTAAATGCAATTGGTGTGTTGATATACATGGACCAGACTAAAT
TTCCCATTGTTAACGCAGAACTTTCATTCTTTGGACATGCTCATCTGGGGACAGGTGACCCTTACACACC
TGGATTCCCTTCCTTCAATCACACTCAGTTTCCACCATCTCGGTCATCAGGATTGCCTAATATACCTGTC
CAGACAATCTCCAGAGCTGCTGCAGAAAAGCTGTTTGGGAATATGGAAGGAGACTGTCCCTCTGACTGGA
AAACAGACTCTACATGTAGGATGGTAACCTCAGAAAGCAAGAATGTGAAGCTCACTGTGAGCAATGTGCT
GAAAGAGATAAAAATTCTTAACATCTTTGGAGTTATTAAAGGCTTTGTAGAACCAGATCACTATGTTGTA
GTTGGGGCCCAGAGAGATGCATGGGGCCCTGGAGCTGCAAAATCCGGTGTAGGCACAGCTCTCCTATTGA
AACTTGCCCAGATGTTCTCAGATATGGTCTTAAAAGATGGGTTTCAGCCCAGCAGAAGCATTATCTTTGC
CAGTTGGAGTGCTGGAGACTTTGGATCGGTTGGTGCCACTGAATGGCTAGAGGGATACCTTTCGTCCCTG
CATTTAAAGGCTTTCACTTATATTAATCTGGATAAAGCGGTTCTTGGTACCAGCAACTTCAAGGTTTCTG
CCAGCCCACTGTTGTATACGCTTATTGAGAAAACAATGCAAAATGTGAAGCATCCGGTTACTGGGCAATT
TCTATATCAGGACAGCAACTGGGCCAGCAAAGTTGAGAAACTCACTTTAGACAATGCTGCTTTCCCTTTC
CTTGCATATTCTGGAATCCCAGCAGTTTCTTTCTGTTTTTGCGAGGACACAGATTATCCTTATTTGGGTA
CCACCATGGACACCTATAAGGAACTGATTGAGAGGATTCCTGAGTTGAACAAAGTGGCACGAGCAGCTGC
AGAGGTCGCTGGTCAGTTCGTGATTAAACTAACCCATGATGTTGAATTGAAC
[444 nt withheld, positions 2293-2736]
GACAATGAGTTTCGGGATCCACCGGTCGCCACCATGGTGTCCAAGGGCGAGGAGCTGTTCACCGGGGTGG
TGCCCATCCTGGTCGAGCTGGACGGCGACGTAAACGGCCACAAGTTCTCCGTGCGGGGCGAGGGCGAGGG
CGATGCCACCAACGGCAAGCTGACCCTGAAGTTCATCAGCACCACCGGCAAGCTGCCCGTGCCCTGGCCC
ACCCTCGTGACCACCCTGACCTACGGCGTGCAGAGCTTCTCCCGCTACCCCGACCACATGAAGCGCCACG
ACTTCTTCAAGAGCGCCATGCCCGAAGGCTACGTCCAGGAGCGCACCATCTCCTTCAAGGACGACGGCAC
CTACAAGACCCGCGCCGAGGTGAAGTTCGAGGGCGACACCCTGGTGAACCGCATCGAGCTGAAGGGCATC
GACTTCAAGGAGGACGGCAACATCCTGGGGCACAAGCTGGAGTACAACTTCAACTCCCACAACGTCTATA
TCACCGCCGACAAGCAGAAGAACGGCATCAAGGCCAACTTCAAGATCCGCCACAACGTGGAGGACGGCTC
CGTGCAGCTCGCCGACCACTACCAGCAGAACACCCCCATCGGCGACGGCCCCGTGCTGCTGCCCGACAAC
CACTACCTGTCCACCCAGTCCAAGCTGTCCAAAGACCCCAACGAGAAGCGCGATCACATGGTCCTTCTGG
AATTCGTGACCGCCGCCGGGATCACTCACGGCATGGACGAGCTGTACAAGTAAGCGGCCGCGACTCTAGA
TCATAATCAGCCATACCACATTTGTAGAGGTTTTACTTGCTTTAAAAAACCTCCCACACCTCCCCCTGAA
CCTGAAACATAAAATGAATGCAATTGTTGTTGTTAACTTGTTTATTGCAGCTTATAATGGTTACAAATAA
AGCAATAGCATCACAAATTTCACAAATAAAGCATTTTTTTCACTGCATTCTAGTTGTGGTTTGTCCAAAC
TCATCAATGTATCTTAAGGCGTAAATTGTAAGCGTTAATATTTTGTTAAAATTCGCGTTAAATTTTTGTT
AAATCAGCTCATTTTTTAACCAATAGGCCGAAATCGGCAAAATCCCTTATAAATCAAAAGAATAGACCGA
GATAGGGT
[37 nt withheld, positions 3865-3901]
AAAGAACGTGGACTCCAACGTCAAAGG
[49 nt withheld, positions 3929-3977]
T
[91 nt withheld, positions 3979-4069]
G
[124 nt withheld, positions 4071-4194]
CAGGTGGCACTTTTCGGGGAAATGTGCGCGGAACCCCTATTTGTTTATTTTTCTAAATACATTCAAATAT
GTATCCGCTCATGAGACAATAACCCTGATAAATGCTTCAATAATATTGAAAAAGGAAGAGTCCTGAGGCG
GAAAGAACCAGCTGTGGAATGTGTGTCAGTTAGGGTGTGGAAAGTCCCCAGGCTCCCCAGCAGGCAGAAG
TATGCAAAGCATGCATCTCAATTAGTCAGCAACCAGGTGTGGAAAGTCCCCAGGCTCCCCAGCAGGCAGA
AGTATGCAAAGCATGCATCTCAATTAGTCAGCAACCATAGTCCCGCCCCTAACTCCGCCCATCCCGCCCC
TAACTCCGCCCAGTTCCGCCCATTCTCCGCCCCATGGCTGACTAATTTTTTTTATTTATGCAGAGGCCGA
GGCCGCCTCGGCCTCTGAGCTATTCCAGAAGTAGTGAGGAGGCTTTTTTGGAGGCCTAGGCTTTTGCAAA
GATCGATCAAGAGACAGGATGAGGATCGTTTCGCATGATTGAACAAGATGGATTGCACGCAGGTTCTCCG
GCCGCTTGGGTGGAGAGGCTATTCGGCTATGACTGGGCACAACAGACAATCGGCTGCTCTGATGCCGCCG
TGTTCCGGCTGTCAGCGCAGGGGCGCCCGGTTCTTTTTGTCAAGACCGACCTGTCCGGTGCCCTGAATGA
ACTGCAAGACGAGGCAGCGCGGCTATCGTGGCTGGCCACGACGGGCGTTCCTTGCGCAGCTGTGCTCGAC
GTTGTCACTGAAGCGGGAAGGGACTGGCTGCTATTGGGCGAAGTGCCGGGGCAGGATCTCCTGTCATCTC
ACCTTGCTCCTGCCGAGAAAGTATCCATCATGGCTGATGCAATGCGGCGGCTGCATACGCTTGATCCGGC
TACCTGCCCATTCGACCACCAAGCGAAACATCGCATCGAGCGAGCACGTACTCGGATGGAAGCCGGTCTT
GTCGATCAGGATGATCTGGACGAAGAGCATCAGGGGCTCGCGCCAGCCGAACTGTTCGCCAGGCTCAAGG
CGAGCATGCCCGACGGCGAGGATCTCGTCGTGACCCATGGCGATGCCTGCTTGCCGAATATCATGGTGGA
AAATGGCCGCTTTTCTGGATTCATCGACTGTGGCCGGCTGGGTGTGGCGGACCGCTATCAGGACATAGCG
TTGGCTACCCGTGATATTGCTGAAGAGCTTGGCGGCGAATGGGCTGACCGCTTCCTCGTGCTTTACGGTA
TCGCCGCTCCCGATTCGCAGCGCATCGCCTTCTATCGCCTTCTTGACGAGTTCTTCTGAGCGGGACTCTG
GGGTTCGAAATGACCGACCAAGCGACGCCCAACCTGCCATCACGAGATTTCGATTCCACCGCCGCCTTCT
ATGAAAGGTTGGGCTTCGGAATCGTTTTCCGGGACGCCGGCTGGATGATCCTCCAGCGCGGGGATCTCAT
GCTGGAGTTCTTCGCCCACCCTAGGGGGAGGCTAACTGAAACACGGAAGGAGACAATACCGGAAGGAACC
CGCGCTATGACGGCAATAAAAAGACAGAATAAAACGCACGGTGTTGGGTCGTTTGTTCATAAACGCGGGG
TTCGGTCCCAGGGCTGGCACTCTGTCGATACCCCACCGAGACCCCATTGGGGCCAATACGCCCGCGTTTC
TTCCTTTTCCCCACCCCACCCCCCAAGTTCGGGTGAAGGCCCAGGGCTCGCAGCCAACGTCGGGGCGGCA
GGCCCTGCCATAGCCTCAGGTTACTCATATATACTTTAGATTGATTTAAAACTTCATTTTTAATTTAAAA
GGATCTAGGTGAAGATCCTTTTTGATAATCTCATGACCAAAATCCCTTAACGTGAGTTTTCGTTCCACTG
AGCGTCAGACCCCGTAGAAAAGATCAAAGGATCTTCTTGAGATCCTTTTTTTCTGCGCGTAATCTGCTGC
TTGCAAACAAAAAAACCACCGCTACCAGCGGTGGTTTGTTTGCCGGATCAAGAGCTACCAACTCTTTTTC
CGAAGGTAACTGGCTTCAGCAGAGCGCAGATACCAAATACTGTTCTTCTAGTGTAGCCGTAGTTAGGCCA
CCACTTCAAGAACTCTGTAGCACCGCCTACATACCTCGCTCTGCTAATCCTGTTACCAGTGGCTGCTGCC
AGTGGCGATAAGTCGTGTCTTACCGGGTTGGACTCAAGACGATAGTTACCGGATAAGGCGCAGCGGTCGG
GCTGAACGGGGGGTTCGTGCACACAGCCCAGCTTGGAGCGAACGACCTACACCGAACTGAGATACCTACA
GCGTGAGCTATGAGAAAGCGCCACGCTTCCCGAAGGGAGAAAGGCGGACAGGTATCCGGTAAGCGGCAGG
GTCGGAACAGGAGAGCGCACGAGGGAGCTTCCAGGGGGAAACGCCTGGTATCTTTATAGTCCTGTCGGGT
TTCGCCACCTCTGACTTGAGCGTCGATTTTTGTGATGCTCGTCAGGGGGGCGGAGCCTATGGAAAAACGC
CAGCAACGCGGCCTTTTTACGGTTCCTGGCCTTTTGCTGGCCTTTTGCTCACATGTTCTTTCCTGCGTTA
TCCCCTGATTCTGTGGAT
Features (pLannotate 1.2.2; 15 found; start..end, strand, type, name):
     82..385     +  enhancer       CMV enhancer: human cytomegalovirus immediate early enhancer
    386..589     +  promoter       CMV promoter: human cytomegalovirus (CMV) immediate early promoter
    612..639     +  misc_feature   MCS (fragment): multiple cloning site
    685..2748    +  CDS            TFRC (fragment) (sequence partly withheld): TFR1_HUMAN - Experimental evidence at protein level: Swiss-Prot protein existence level 1. (Microbial infection) Acts as a receptor for new-world arenaviruses: Guanarito, Junin and Machupo virus. From Homo sapiens (Human).
   2770..3489    +  CDS            moxGFP: monomeric GFP variant optimized for use in oxidizing environments such as the secretory pathway (Costantini et al., 2015)
   3505..3588    +  CDS            large T antigen (fragment): large T antigen from SV40 (simian virus 40)
   3611..3732    +  polyA_signal   SV40 poly(A) signal: SV40 polyadenylation signal
   3766..4194    -  rep_origin     f1 ori (sequence partly withheld): f1 bacteriophage origin of replication; arrow indicates direction of (+) strand synthesis
   4221..4325    +  promoter       AmpR promoter: bla
   4327..4684    +  promoter       SV40 promoter: SV40 enhancer and early promoter
   4719..5513    +  CDS            NeoR/KanR: aminoglycoside phosphotransferase from Tn5; aph(3')-II (or nptII); confers resistance to neomycin, kanamycin, and G418 (Geneticin®)
   5534..5686    +  CDS            ble (fragment): BLE_KLEPN - Experimental evidence at protein level: Swiss-Prot protein existence level 1. Binding protein with a strong affinity to the bleomycin family of antibiotics. Binds to CL990; an antimitotic-antibiotic compound. From Klebsiella pneumoniae.
   5745..5792    +  polyA_signal   HSV TK poly(A) signal: herpes simplex virus thymidine kinase polyadenylation signal (Cole and Stacy, 1985)
   5883..5899    -  polyA_signal   bGH poly(A) signal (fragment): bovine growth hormone polyadenylation signal
   6121..6709    +  rep_origin     ori: high-copy-number ColE1/pMB1/pBR322/pUC origin of replication
