[The description below was written by a language model from this plasmid's Addgene catalogue record and pLannotate feature annotations shown in this document.]
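Description:
SSF-GFP is a mammalian expression plasmid of about 6.8 kb built on the pmoxGFP-N1 backbone, an N1-style vector in which the inserted coding sequence is fused upstream of a GFP tag. It is propagated in E. coli as a high-copy plasmid through a ColE1/pUC-type origin and selected with kanamycin. The NeoR/KanR (aph(3')-II) gene sits behind tandem bacterial (bla) and SV40 early promoters and is terminated by an HSV TK polyadenylation signal, so the same marker can also confer G418 resistance in mammalian cells. An f1 origin is also present. The short annotated fragments of large T antigen, ble and bGH poly(A) appear to be backbone remnants rather than functional elements.

The payload is a roughly 2.1 kb human chimeric open reading frame cloned between XhoI and BamHI. It is driven by the CMV immediate-early enhancer and promoter and terminated by the SV40 poly(A) signal. The chimera combines the cytosolic tail and transmembrane domain of the Golgi sialyltransferase ST6GAL1 with the luminal domain of the transferrin receptor (TFRC). The automated annotation labels only the large TFRC-derived portion, and the short ST6GAL1 segment, presumably lying just upstream of it, is not called separately. The C-terminal tag is moxGFP, a monomeric GFP variant optimized for oxidizing environments such as the secretory pathway. That suits this fusion, because both parent proteins are type II membrane proteins and their C-termini face the lumen.

As a domain-swap construct, it is used to examine how the tail and transmembrane region of ST6GAL1 contribute to localization, by fluorescence imaging in transfected cells. The associated study concerns quantitative analysis of the Golgi retention of glycosyltransferases.
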