Addgene plasmid #163656: SSF-GFP
Purpose: Expresses a TFR and ST6GAL1 swapped chimera with the cytosolic tail and TMD from ST6GAL1, and luminal domain from TFR in mammalian cells
Depositing lab: Lei Lu. Depositing organization: Nanyang Technological University (NTU). Publication: A quantitative study of the Golgi retention of glycosyltransferases. Sun X, Mahajan D, Chen B, Song Z, Lu L. J Cell Sci. 2021 Oct 15;134(20). pii: 272560. doi: 10.1242/jcs.258564. Epub 2021 Oct 21. PubMed 34533190.
Backbone
  Vector backbone: pmoxGFP-N1
  Backbone manufacturer: E. Snapp (Addgene plasmid # 68070)
  Backbone size w/o insert (bp): 4700
  Total vector size (bp): 6803
  Vector type: Mammalian Expression
Growth in bacteria
  Bacterial resistance: Kanamycin, 50 μg/mL
  Growth temperature: 37°C
  Growth strain: DH5alpha
  Copy number: High Copy
Gene/Insert
  Gene/Insert name: ST6 beta-galactoside alpha-2,6-sialyltransferase 1 and transferrin receptor (alt name: ST6GAL1 and TFR)
  Species: H. sapiens (human)
  Insert size (bp): 2103
  Mutation: This chimera contains the cytosolic tail from ST, TMD from ST and luminal domain from TFR.
  GenBank ID: BC040009 NM_001128148
  Entrez Gene: ST6GAL1 (a.k.a. CDw75, SIAT1, ST6GalI, ST6N); TFRC (a.k.a. CD71, IMD46, T9, TFR, TFR1, TR, TRFR, p90)
  Tag / fusion protein: GFP (C terminal on backbone)
  Cloning method: Restriction Enzyme; 5′ cloning site XhoI (not destroyed); 3′ cloning site BamHI (not destroyed)
  Sequencing primers: 5′ CMV-F
Terms and licenses: Academic/Nonprofit Terms; Industry Terms: Not Available to Industry
How to cite: SSF-GFP was a gift from Lei Lu (Addgene plasmid # 163656 ; http://n2t.net/addgene:163656 ; RRID:Addgene_163656)
